Addgene plasmid #216000: AA278
Purpose: Fragmid fragment: (Selection) fluorescent reporter
Depositing lab: John Doench. Depositing organization: Broad Institute. Publication: Modular vector assembly enables rapid assessment of emerging CRISPR technologies. McGee AV, Liu YV, Griffith AL, Szegletes ZM, Wen B, Kraus C, Miller NW, Steger RJ, Escude Velasco B, Bosch JA, Zirin JD, Viswanatha R, Sontheimer EJ, Goodale A, Greene MA, Green TM, Doench JG. Cell Genom. 2024 Mar 13;4(3):100519. doi: 10.1016/j.xgen.2024.100519. PubMed 38484704.
Backbone
  Vector backbone: pUC57-Kan
  Vector type: Fragment
Growth in bacteria
  Bacterial resistance: Kanamycin, 50 μg/mL
  Growth temperature: 37°C
  Growth strain: DH5alpha
  Copy number: Unknown
Gene/Insert
  Gene/Insert name: Start; EGFP_v1.1
  Species: Other
  Cloning method: Unknown
Resource information
  A portion of this plasmid was derived from a plasmid made by: Genscript ID: U5967HD110-9
Terms and licenses: Academic/Nonprofit Terms; Industry Terms: Not Available to Industry
Depositor comments: Please visit https://www.biorxiv.org/content/10.1101/2023.10.25.564061v1 for bioRxiv preprint.
How to cite: AA278 was a gift from John Doench (Addgene plasmid # 216000 ; http://n2t.net/addgene:216000 ; RRID:Addgene_216000)
