[The description below was written by a language model from this plasmid's Addgene catalogue record and pLannotate feature annotations shown in this document.]
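Description:
AA278 is a 3,328 nt "fragment" plasmid from the Fragmid modular vector assembly toolkit, built in the pUC57-Kan cloning backbone. It is not an expression vector in its own right. Instead, it serves as a bacterial storage and donor plasmid for a single standardized part that is meant to be combined with other Fragmid fragments into a complete destination vector. It is propagated in E. coli through a high-copy ColE1/pUC-type origin of replication and selected with kanamycin through the aph(3')-Ia (KanR) gene. The remaining annotated elements are remnants typical of pUC-derived backbones: partial bom, rop and lacI sequences, plus the lac promoter, lac operator, CAP binding site and a truncated lacZα. The lacZα region is interrupted by the insert.

The payload is recorded as "Start; EGFP_v1.1" and belongs to the toolkit's Selection module as a fluorescent reporter. The feature table shows one complete EGFP coding sequence, the Aequorea victoria-derived green fluorescent protein. It lies on the opposite strand from the flanking lac promoter, and no eukaryotic promoter, polyadenylation signal, linker peptide or tag is annotated around it. The "Start" label suggests that the reading frame carries its own initiation codon, which would suit it to the first position in a selection cassette, but the record does not explain the naming. It also does not annotate the sites or overhangs used for assembly, nor give the cloning method. After assembly, the EGFP part would allow cells carrying the final construct to be identified or sorted by green fluorescence, in keeping with the toolkit's aim of rapidly building and comparing vectors for CRISPR technologies.
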