Features (pLannotate 1.2.2; 10 found; start..end, strand, type, name):
    137..236     +  misc_feature   bom (fragment): basis of mobility region from pBR322
    242..399     -  CDS            lacZα (fragment): LacZα fragment of β-galactosidase; lacZ fragment
    450..1166    +  CDS            EGFP: EGFP is a basic (constitutively fluorescent) green fluorescent protein published in 1996, derived from Aequorea victoria. It is reported to be a rapidly-maturing weak dimer with moderate acid sensitivity.
   1262..1278    -  protein_bind   lac operator: The lac repressor binds to the lac operator to inhibit transcription in E. coli. This inhibition can be relieved by adding lactose or isopropyl-β-D-thiogalactopyranoside (IPTG). lac repressor encoded by lacI
   1286..1316    -  promoter       lac promoter: promoter for the E. coli lac operon
   1331..1352    -  protein_bind   CAP binding site: CAP binding activates transcription in the presence of cAMP. E. coli catabolite activator protein
   1365..1457    -  CDS            lacI (fragment): lac repressor; lacI; The lac repressor binds to the lac operator to inhibit transcription in E. coli. This inhibition can be relieved by adding lactose or isopropyl-β-D-thiogalactopyranoside (IPTG).
   1640..2228    -  rep_origin     ori: high-copy-number ColE1/pMB1/pBR322/pUC origin of replication
   2406..3215    -  CDS            KanR: aminoglycoside phosphotransferase; aph(3')-Ia; confers resistance to kanamycin in bacteria or G418 (Geneticin®) in eukaryotes
   3322..35      +  CDS            rop (fragment) (across the origin): Rop protein, which maintains plasmids at low copy number; rop
>Addgene plasmid #216000 | AA278 | addgene full sequence | sequence record 431464 | Addgene NGS Result
TCGCGCGTTTCGGTGATGACGGTGAAAACCTCTGACACATGCAGCTCCCGGAGACGGTCACAGCTTGTCT
GTAAGCGGATGCCGGGAGCAGACAAGCCCGTCAGGGCGCGTCAGCGGGTGTTGGCGGGTGTCGGGGCTGG
CTTAACTATGCGGCATCAGAGCAGATTGTACTGAGAGTGCACCATATGCGGTGTGAAATACCGCACAGAT
GCGTAAGGAGAAAATACCGCATCAGGCGCCATTCGCCATTCAGGCTGCGCAACTGTTGGGAAGGGCGATC
GGTGCGGGCCTCTTCGCTATTACGCCAGCTGGCGAAAGGGGGATGTGCTGCAAGGCGATTAAGTTGGGTA
ACGCCAGGGTTTTCCCAGTCACGACGTTGTAAAACGACGGCCAGAGAATTCGAGCTCGGTACCTCGCGAA
TACATCTAGATGAAGACGTAGGAGCCACCATGGTGAGCAAGGGCGAGGAGCTGTTCACCGGGGTGGTGCC
CATCCTGGTCGAGCTGGACGGCGACGTAAACGGCCACAAGTTCAGCGTGTCCGGCGAGGGCGAGGGCGAT
GCCACCTACGGCAAGCTGACCCTGAAGTTCATCTGCACCACCGGCAAGCTGCCCGTGCCCTGGCCCACCC
TCGTGACCACCCTGACCTACGGCGTGCAGTGCTTCAGCCGCTACCCCGACCACATGAAGCAGCACGACTT
CTTCAAGTCCGCCATGCCCGAAGGCTACGTCCAGGAGCGCACCATCTTCTTCAAGGACGACGGCAACTAC
AAGACCCGCGCCGAGGTGAAGTTCGAGGGCGACACCCTGGTGAACCGCATCGAGCTGAAGGGCATCGACT
TCAAGGAGGACGGCAACATCCTGGGGCACAAGCTGGAGTACAACTACAACAGCCACAACGTCTATATCAT
GGCCGACAAGCAGAAGAACGGCATCAAGGTGAACTTCAAGATCCGCCACAACATCGAGGACGGCAGCGTG
CAGCTCGCCGACCACTACCAGCAGAACACCCCCATCGGCGACGGCCCCGTGCTGCTGCCCGACAACCACT
ACCTGAGCACCCAGTCCGCCCTGAGCAAAGACCCCAACGAGAAGCGCGATCACATGGTCCTGCTGGAGTT
CGTGACCGCCGCCGGGATCACTCTCGGCATGGACGAGCTGTACAAGGGAAGCACGTCTTCATCGGATCCC
GGGCCCGTCGACTGCAGAGGCCTGCATGCAAGCTTGGTGTAATCATGGTCATAGCTGTTTCCTGTGTGAA
ATTGTTATCCGCTCACAATTCCACACAACATACGAGCCGGAAGCATAAAGTGTAAAGCCTGGGGTGCCTA
ATGAGTGAGCTAACTCACATTAATTGCGTTGCGCTCACTGCCCGCTTTCCAGTCGGGAAACCTGTCGTGC
CAGCTGCATTAATGAATCGGCCAACGCGCGGGGAGAGGCGGTTTGCGTATTGGGCGCTCTTCCGCTTCCT
CGCTCACTGACTCGCTGCGCTCGGTCGTTCGGCTGCGGCGAGCGGTATCAGCTCACTCAAAGGCGGTAAT
ACGGTTATCCACAGAATCAGGGGATAACGCAGGAAAGAACATGTGAGCAAAAGGCCAGCAAAAGGCCAGG
AACCGTAAAAAGGCCGCGTTGCTGGCGTTTTTCCATAGGCTCCGCCCCCCTGACGAGCATCACAAAAATC
GACGCTCAAGTCAGAGGTGGCGAAACCCGACAGGACTATAAAGATACCAGGCGTTTCCCCCTGGAAGCTC
CCTCGTGCGCTCTCCTGTTCCGACCCTGCCGCTTACCGGATACCTGTCCGCCTTTCTCCCTTCGGGAAGC
GTGGCGCTTTCTCATAGCTCACGCTGTAGGTATCTCAGTTCGGTGTAGGTCGTTCGCTCCAAGCTGGGCT
GTGTGCACGAACCCCCCGTTCAGCCCGACCGCTGCGCCTTATCCGGTAACTATCGTCTTGAGTCCAACCC
GGTAAGACACGACTTATCGCCACTGGCAGCAGCCACTGGTAACAGGATTAGCAGAGCGAGGTATGTAGGC
GGTGCTACAGAGTTCTTGAAGTGGTGGCCTAACTACGGCTACACTAGAAGAACAGTATTTGGTATCTGCG
CTCTGCTGAAGCCAGTTACCTTCGGAAAAAGAGTTGGTAGCTCTTGATCCGGCAAACAAACCACCGCTGG
TAGCGGTGGTTTTTTTGTTTGCAAGCAGCAGATTACGCGCAGAAAAAAAGGATCTCAAGAAGATCCTTTG
ATCTTTTCTACGGGGTCTGACGCTCAGTGGAACGAAAACTCACGTTAAGGGATTTTGGTCATGAGATTAT
CAAAAAGGATCTTCACCTAGATCCTTTTAAATTAAAAATGAAGTTTTAAATCAAGCCCAATCTGAATAAT
GTTACAACCAATTAACCAATTCTGATTAGAAAAACTCATCGAGCATCAAATGAAACTGCAATTTATTCAT
ATCAGGATTATCAATACCATATTTTTGAAAAAGCCGTTTCTGTAATGAAGGAGAAAACTCACCGAGGCAG
TTCCATAGGATGGCAAGATCCTGGTATCGGTCTGCGATTCCGACTCGTCCAACATCAATACAACCTATTA
ATTTCCCCTCGTCAAAAATAAGGTTATCAAGTGAGAAATCACCATGAGTGACGACTGAATCCGGTGAGAA
TGGCAAAAGTTTATGCATTTCTTTCCAGACTTGTTCAACAGGCCAGCCATTACGCTCGTCATCAAAATCA
CTCGCATCAACCAAACCGTTATTCATTCGTGATTGCGCCTGAGCGAGACGAAATACGCGATCGCTGTTAA
AAGGACAATTACAAACAGGAATCGAATGCAACCGGCGCAGGAACACTGCCAGCGCATCAACAATATTTTC
ACCTGAATCAGGATATTCTTCTAATACCTGGAATGCTGTTTTTCCGGGGATCGCAGTGGTGAGTAACCAT
GCATCATCAGGAGTACGGATAAAATGCTTGATGGTCGGAAGAGGCATAAATTCCGTCAGCCAGTTTAGTC
TGACCATCTCATCTGTAACATCATTGGCAACGCTACCTTTGCCATGTTTCAGAAACAACTCTGGCGCATC
GGGCTTCCCATACAAGCGATAGATTGTCGCACCTGATTGCCCGACATTATCGCGAGCCCATTTATACCCA
TATAAATCAGCATCCATGTTGGAATTTAATCGCGGCCTCGACGTTTCCCGTTGAATATGGCTCATAACAC
CCCTTGTATTACTGTTTATGTAAGCAGACAGTTTTATTGTTCATGATGATATATTTTTATCTTGTGCAAT
GTAACATCAGAGATTTTGAGACACGGGCCAGAGCTGCA
